>Addgene plasmid #244747 | CL20_mEGFP_FOidr_195 | addgene full sequence | sequence record 488214 | Addgene NGS Result
AAAAAAAATCTAACCTCAAGTCAAGGCTTTTCTATGGAATAAGGAATGGACAGCAGGGGGCTGTTTCATA
TACTGATGACCTCTTTATAGCCAACCTTTGTTCATGGCAGCCAGCATATGGGCATATGTTGCCAAACTCT
AAACCAAATACTCATTCTGATGTTTTAAATGATTTGCCCTCCCATATGTCCTTCCGAGTGAGAGACACAA
AAAATTCCAACACACTATTGCAATGAAAATAAATTTCCTTTATTAGCCAGAAGTCAGATGCTCAAGGGGC
TTCATGATGTCCCCATAATTTTTGGCAGAGGGAAAAAGATCTGCTAGCTCGAGCAGCTGAAGCTTTATTG
AGGCTTAAGCAGTGGGTTCCCTAGTTAGCCAGAGAGCTCCCAGGCTCAGATCTGGTCTAACCAGAGAGAC
CCAGTACAGGCAAAAAGCAGATCTTGTCTTCTTTGGGAGTGAATTAGCCCTTCCAGTCCCCCCTTTTCTT
TTAAAAAGTGGCTAAGATCTACAGCTGCCTTGTAAGTCATTGGTCTTAAAGGTACCGTAATCTTATCTAG
AACCGGTTCAGTCAGCGGGAACAATCACGCGACGCTCATTAGTTGTCATGTTCGGTGGAGGCATGTGTTT
CTCCTCCATGTAGGACCCGTAGTTCATCCCTACCGTATCCGGACTGCCAACCATTTTGCCTCCTTTGGCT
ACGCTACACTCATCGGGCGAATTGCGTGACCCATTAACCTGCGATGGATTGCATTCCATTTTGATAGTGA
CACGTGCGGGGGGCTGAGACAACCAGTCTTGCTGCGGGACACGCGGCGACATTTTACTTGTCTGCCCATA
ATCCGACGACGAAGATGCTGTCATTTCGGTTTTCGCTAAATGCGGTGTCCCATAAGCACACTCAAATAAG
GATTGATCCTCGGAGACTACACTCAGAGCTTCGCTATTCAGTGCCATCTTACTATTGTCAACGGCATCCA
GCAGAGACAAATAACGGCTGTGTTCAATATGACCAGCTGCACCGCGTTCCTCACATCCTGACTCGCCGCC
AGGCGGAGCGGGAGGCATCCGGGAAGCGGCCGCACTTCCCCCGGAGCCTCCGCTTCCGCCCTTGTACAGC
TCGTCCATGCCGAGAGTGATCCCGGCGGCGGTCACGAACTCCAGCAGGACCATGTGATCGCGCTTCTCGT
TGGGGTCTTTGCTCAGCTTGGACTGGGTGCTCAGGTAGTGGTTGTCGGGCAGCAGCACGGGGCCGTCGCC
GATGGGGGTGTTCTGCTGGTAGTGGTCGGCGAGCTGCACGCTGCCGTCCTCGATGTTGTGGCGGATCTTG
AAGTTCACCTTGATGCCGTTCTTCTGCTTGTCGGCCATGATATAGACGTTGTGGCTGTTGTAGTTGTACT
CCAGCTTGTGCCCCAGGATGTTGCCGTCCTCCTTGAAGTCGATGCCCTTCAGCTCGATGCGGTTCACCAG
GGTGTCGCCCTCGAACTTCACCTCGGCGCGGGTCTTGTAGTTGCCGTCGTCCTTGAAGAAGATGGTGCGC
TCCTGGACGTAGCCTTCGGGCATGGCGGACTTGAAGAAGTCGTGCTGCTTCATGTGGTCGGGGTAGCGGC
TGAAGCACTGCACGCCGTAGGTCAGGGTGGTCACGAGGGTGGGCCAGGGCACGGGCAGCTTGCCGGTGGT
GCAGATGAACTTCAGGGTCAGCTTGCCGTAGGTGGCATCGCCCTCGCCCTCGCCGGACACGCTGAACTTG
TGGCCGTTTACGTCGCCGTCCAGCTCGACCAGGATGGGCACCACCCCGGTGAACAGCTCCTCGCCCTTGC
TCACCATGGTGGCGACCGGTGGATCCCGGGCCCGCGGTACCGTCGACTGCAGAATTCGGTTCACTAAACG
AGCCCGGTTCACTAAACGAGCTCTGCTTATATAGACCTCCCACCGTACACGCCTACCGCCCATTTGCGTC
AATGGGGCGGAGTTGTTACGACATTTTGGAAAGTCCCGTTGATTTTGGTGCCAAAACAAACTCCCATTGA
CGTCAATGGGGTGGAGACTTGGAAATCCCCGTGAGTCAAACCGCTATCCACGCCCATTGATGTACTGCCA
AAACCGCATCACCATGGTAATAGCGATGACTAATACGTAGATGTACTGCCAAGTAGGAAAGTCCCATAAG
GTCATGTACTGGGCATAATGCCAGGCGGGCCATTTACCGTCATTGACGTCAATAGGGGGCGTACTTGGCA
TATGATACACTTGATGTACTGCCAAGTGGGCAGTTTACCGTAAATACTCCACCCATTGACGTCAATGGAA
AGTCCCTATTGGCGTTACTATGGGAACATACGTCATTATTGACGTCAATGGGCGGGGGTCGTTGGGCGGT
CAGCCAGGCGGGCCATTTACCGTAAGTTATGTAACGCGGAACTCCATATATGGGCTATGAACTAATGACC
CCGTAATTGATTACTATTAATAACTAGCACGCGTTCGAAGCTTGAGCTCGGTCCCCTCGGGGTTGGGAGG
TGGGTCTGAAACGATAATGGTGAATATCCCTGCCTAACTCTATTCACTATAGAAAGTACAGCAAAAACTA
TTCTTAAACCTACCAAGCCTCCTACTATCATTATGAATAATTTTATATACCACAGCCAATTTGTTATGTT
AAACCAATTCCACAAACTTGCCCATTTATCTAATTCCAATAATTCTTGTTCATTCTTTTCTTGCTGGTTT
TGCGATTCTTCAATTAAGGAGTGTATTAAGCTTGTGTAATTGTTAATTTCTCTGTCCCACTCCATCCAGG
TCGTGTGATTCCAAATCTGTTCCAGAGATTTATTACTCCAACTAGCATTCCAAGGCACAGCAGTGGTGCA
AATGAGTTTTCCAGAGCAACCCCAAATCCCCAGGAGCTGTTGATCCTTTAGGTATCTTTCCACAGCCAGG
ATTCTTGCCTGGAGCTGCTTGATGCCCCAGACTGTGAGTTGCAACAGATGCTGTTGCGCCTCAATAGCCC
TCAGCAAATTGTTCTGCTGCTGCACTATACCAGACAATAATTGTCTGGCCTGTACCGTCAGCGTCATTGA
CGCTGCGCCCATAGTGCTTCCTGCTGCTCCCAAGAACCCAAGGAACAAAGCTCCTATTCCCACTGCTCTT
TTTTCTCTCTGCACCACTCTTCTCTTTGCCTTGGTGGGTGCTACTCCTAATGGTTCAATTTTTACTACTT
TATATTTATATAATTCACTTCTCCAATTGTCCCTCATATCTCCTCCTTATGGTGTTTTACTAAACTTTTC
CATGTTCTAATCCTCATCCTGTCTACTTGCCACACAATCATCACCTGCCATCTGTTTTCCATAATCCCTA
ATGATCTTTGCTTTTCTTCTTGGCACTACTTTTATGTCACTATTATCTTGTATTACTACTGCCCCTTCAC
CTTTCCAGAGGAGCTTTGCTGGTCCTTTCCAAAGTGGATTTCTGCTGTCCCTGTAATAAACCCGAAAATT
TTGAATTTTTGTAATTTGTTTTTGTAATTCTTTAGTTTGTATGTCTGTTGCTATTATGTCTACTATTCTT
TCCCCTGCACTGTACCCCCCAATCCCCCCTTTTCTTTTAAAATTGTGGATGAATACTGCCATTTGTACTG
CTGTCTTAAGATGTTCAGCCTGATCTCTTACCTGTCCTATAATTTTCTTTAATTCTTTATTCATAGATTC
TACTACTCCTTGACTTTGGGGATTGTAGGGAATTTCCAGGTCTGAAGATCCTGCTGCTTGCTGTGCTTTT
TTCTTACTTTTGTTTTGCTCTTCCTCTATCTTGTCTAAAGCTTCCTTGGTGTCTTTTATCTCTATCCTTT
GATGCACACAATAGAGGGTTGCTACTGTATTATATAATGATCTAAGTTCTTCTGATCCTGTCTGAAGGGA
TGGTTGTAGCTGTCCCAGTATTTGTCTACAGCCTTCTGATGTTTCTAACAGGCCAGTATTAACTGCGAAT
CGTTCTAGCTCCCTGCTTGCCCATACTATATGTTTTAATTTATATTTTTTCTTTCCCCCTGGCCTTAACC
GAATTTTTTCCCATCGCGATCTAATTCTCCCCCGCTTAATACTGACGCTCTCGCACCCATCTCTCTCCTT
CTAGCCTCCGCTAGTCAAAATTTTTGGCGTACTCACCAGTCGCCGCCCCTCGCCTCTTGCCGTGCGCGCT
TCAGCAAGCCGAGTCCTGCGTCGAGAGAGCTCCTCTGGTTTCCCTTTCGCTTTCAAGTCCCTGTTCGGGC
GCCACTGCTAGAGATTTTCCACACTGACTAAAAGGGTCTGAGGGATCTCTAGTTACCAGAGTCACACAAC
AGACGGGCACACACTACTTGAAGCACTCAAGGCAAGCTTTATTGAGGCTTAAGCAGTGGGTTCCCTAGTT
AGCCAGAGAGCTCCCAGGCTCAGATCTGGTCTAACCAGAGAGACCCAGTACAGGCAAAAAGCAGCTGCTT
ATATGCAGGATCTGAGGGCTCGCCACTCCCCAGTCCCGCCCAGGCCACGCCTCCCATGGTAATAGCGATG
ACTAATACGTAGATGTACTGCCAAGTAGGAAAGTCCCATAAGGTCATGTACTGGGCATAATGCCAGGCGG
GCCATTTACCGTCATTGACGTCAATAGGGGGCGTACTTGGCATATGATACACTTGATGTACTGCCAAGTG
GGCAGTTTACCGTAAATACTCCACCCATTGACGTCAATGGAAAGTCCCTATTGGCGTTACTATGGGAACA
TACGTCATTATTGACGTCAATGGGCGGGGGTCGTTGGGCGGTCAGCCAGGCGGGCCATTTACCGTAAGTT
ATGTAACGCGGAACTCCATATATGGGCTATGAACTAATGACCCCGTAATTGATTACTATTAATAACTAGT
CAATAATCAATGTCGACCCAGGTGGCACTTTTCGGGGAAATGTGCGCGGAACCCCTATTTGTTTATTTTT
CTAAATACATTCAAATATGTATCCGCTCATGAGACAATAACCCTGATAAATGCTTCAATAATATTGAAAA
AGGAAGAGTATGAGTATTCAACATTTCCGTGTCGCCCTTATTCCCTTTTTTGCGGCATTTTGCCTTCCTG
TTTTTGCTCACCCAGAAACGCTGGTGAAAGTAAAAGATGCTGAAGATCAGTTGGGTGCACGAGTGGGTTA
CATCGAACTGGATCTCAACAGCGGTAAGATCCTTGAGAGTTTTCGCCCCGAAGAACGTTTTCCAATGATG
AGCACTTTTAAAGTTCTGCTATGTGGCGCGGTATTATCCCGTATTGACGCCGGGCAAGAGCAACTCGGTC
GCCGCATACACTATTCTCAGAATGACTTGGTTGAGTACTCACCAGTCACAGAAAAGCATCTTACGGATGG
CATGACAGTAAGAGAATTATGCAGTGCTGCCATAACCATGAGTGATAACACTGCGGCCAACTTACTTCTG
ACAACGATCGGAGGACCGAAGGAGCTAACCGCTTTTTTGCACAACATGGGGGATCATGTAACTCGCCTTG
ATCGTTGGGAACCGGAGCTGAATGAAGCCATACCAAACGACGAGCGTGACACCACGATGCCTGTAGCAAT
GGCAACAACGTTGCGCAAACTATTAACTGGCGAACTACTTACTCTAGCTTCCCGGCAACAATTAATAGAC
TGGATGGAGGCGGATAAAGTTGCAGGACCACTTCTGCGCTCGGCCCTTCCGGCTGGCTGGTTTATTGCTG
ATAAATCTGGAGCCGGTGAGCGTGGGTCTCGCGGTATCATTGCAGCACTGGGGCCAGATGGTAAGCCCTC
CCGTATCGTAGTTATCTACACGACGGGGAGTCAGGCAACTATGGATGAACGAAATAGACAGATCGCTGAG
ATAGGTGCCTCACTGATTAAGCATTGGTAACTGTCAGACCAAGTTTACTCATATATACTTTAGATTGATT
TAAAACTTCATTTTTAATTTAAAAGGATCTAGGTGAAGATCCTTTTTGATAATCTCATGACCAAAATCCC
TTAACGTGAGTTTTCGTTCCACTGAGCGTCAGACCCCGTAGAAAAGATCAAAGGATCTTCTTGAGATCCT
TTTTTTCTGCGCGTAATCTGCTGCTTGCAAACAAAAAAACCACCGCTACCAGCGGTGGTTTGTTTGCCGG
ATCAAGAGCTACCAACTCTTTTTCCGAAGGTAACTGGCTTCAGCAGAGCGCAGATACCAAATACTGTTCT
TCTAGTGTAGCCGTAGTTAGGCCACCACTTCAAGAACTCTGTAGCACCGCCTACATACCTCGCTCTGCTA
ATCCTGTTACCAGTGGCTGCTGCCAGTGGCGATAAGTCGTGTCTTACCGGGTTGGACTCAAGACGATAGT
TACCGGATAAGGCGCAGCGGTCGGGCTGAACGGGGGGTTCGTGCACACAGCCCAGCTTGGAGCGAACGAC
CTACACCGAACTGAGATACCTACAGCGTGAGCTATGAGAAAGCGCCACGCTTCCCGAAGGGAGAAAGGCG
GACAGGTATCCGGTAAGCGGCAGGGTCGGAACAGGAGAGCGCACGAGGGAGCTTCCAGGGGGAAACGCCT
GGTATCTTTATAGTCCTGTCGGGTTTCGCCACCTCTGACTTGAGCGTCGATTTTTGTGATGCTCGTCAGG
GGGGCGGAGCCTATGGAAAAACGCCAGCAACGCGGCCTTTTTACGGTTCCTGGCCTTTTGCTGGCCTTTT
GCTCACATGTTCTTTCCTGCGTTATCCCCTGATTCTGTGGATAACCGTATTACCGCCTTTGAGTGAGCTG
ATACCGCTCGCCGCAGCCGAACGACCGAGCGCAGCGAGTCAGTGAGCGAGGAAGCGGAAGAGCGCCCAAT
ACGCAAACCGCCTCTCCCCGCGCGTTGGCCGATTCATTAATGCAGCGGATCCAGACATGATAAGATACAT
TGATGAGTTTGGACAAACCACAACTAGAATGCAGTGAAAAAAATGCTTTATTTGTGAAATTTGTGATGCT
ATTGCTTTATTTGTAACCATTATAAGCTGCAATAAACAAGTTAGCTTTTTGCAAAAGCCTAGGCCTCCAA
AAAAGCCTCCTCACTACTTCTGGAATAGCTCAGAGGCCGAGGCGGCCTCGGCCTCTGCATAAATAAAAAA
AATTAGTCAGCCATGGGGCGGAGAATGGGCGGAACTGGGCGGAGTTAGGGGCGGGATGGGCGGAGTTAGG
GGCGGGACTATGGTTGCTGACTAATTGAGATGCGGATCCGCTGGCACGACAGGTTTCCCGACTGGAAAGC
GGGCAGTGAGCGCAACGCAATTAATGTGAGTTAGCTCACTCATTAGGCACCCCAGGCTTTACACTTTATG
CTTCCGGCTCGTATGTTGTGTGGAATTGTGAGCGGATAACAATTTCACACAGGAAACAGCTATGACCATG
ATTACGCCAAGCTTGGGCTGCAGGTCGAGGGATCTCCATAAGAGAAGAGGGACAGCTATGACTGGGAGTA
GTCAGGAGAGGAGGAAAAATCTGGCTAGTAAAACATGTAAGGAAAATTTTAGGGATGTTAAAGAAAAAAA
TAACACAAAACAAAATAT
Features (pLannotate 1.2.2; 29 found; start..end, strand, type, name):
    199..254     -  polyA_signal   β-globin poly(A) signal: rabbit β-globin polyadenylation signal (Gil and Proudfoot, 1987)
    340..475     -  LTR            3' LTR (ΔU3) (fragment): self-inactivating 3' long terminal repeat (LTR) from HIV-1
    477..545     -  CDS            nef (fragment): NEF_HV1Z2 - Experimental evidence at protein level: Swiss-Prot protein existence level 1. Extracellular Nef protein targets CD4(+) T-lymphocytes for apoptosis by interacting with CXCR4 surface receptors. From Human immunodeficiency virus type 1 group M subtype D (isolate Z2/CDC-Z34) (HIV-1).
    571..942     -  CDS            ERG (fragment): ERG_HUMAN - Experimental evidence at protein level: Swiss-Prot protein existence level 1. Transcriptional regulator. May participate in transcriptional regulation through the recruitment of SETDB1 histone methyltransferase and subsequent modification of local chromatin structure. From Homo sapiens (Human).
   1111..1827    -  CDS            mEGFP: mEGFP is a basic (constitutively fluorescent) green fluorescent protein published in 2002, derived from Aequorea victoria. It has moderate acid sensitivity.
   1841..1878    -  misc_feature   MCS (fragment): multiple cloning site
   1877..1893    -  promoter       tight TRE promoter (fragment): Tet-responsive promoter PTight, consisting of seven tet operator sequences followed by the minimal CMV promoter
   1909..2112    -  promoter       CMV promoter: human cytomegalovirus (CMV) immediate early promoter
   2113..2416    -  enhancer       CMV enhancer: human cytomegalovirus immediate early enhancer
   2484..2500    -  misc_feature   MCS (fragment): multiple cloning site
   2500..2525    -  CDS            Rev (fragment): human immunodeficiency virus 1 (HIV-1) Rev protein; rev; enhances nuclear export of unspliced and incompletely spliced viral mRNAs
   2902..3135    -  misc_feature   RRE: The Rev response element (RRE) of HIV-1 allows for Rev-dependent mRNA export from the nucleus to the cytoplasm.
   3269..3352    -  CDS            vif (fragment): VIF_HV1BR - Experimental evidence at protein level: Swiss-Prot protein existence level 1. Counteracts the innate antiviral activity of host APOBEC3F and APOBEC3G. Forms a complex with host APOBEC3F and APOBEC3G thus preventing the entry of these lethally hypermutating enzymes into progeny virions. Recruits an active E3 ubiquitin ligase complex composed of elongin BC, CUL5, and RBX2 to induce polyubiquitination of APOBEC3G and APOBEC3F. In turn, they are directed to the 26S proteasome for degradation. Vif interaction with APOBEC3G also blocks its cytidine deaminase activity in a proteasome-inde
   3495..3612    -  misc_feature   cPPT/CTS: central polypurine tract and central termination sequence of HIV-1
   3761..4120    -  CDS            HIV-1 gag (fragment): gag protein from human immunodeficiency virus 1; gag
   4104..4229    -  misc_feature   HIV-1 Ψ: packaging signal of human immunodeficiency virus type 1
   4276..4533    -  LTR            5' LTR (truncated): truncated 5' long terminal repeat (LTR) from HIV-1
   4535..4914    -  enhancer       CMV enhancer: human cytomegalovirus immediate early enhancer
   4945..5049    +  promoter       AmpR promoter: bla
   5050..5910    +  CDS            AmpR: β-lactamase; bla; confers resistance to ampicillin, carbenicillin, and related antibiotics
   6081..6669    +  rep_origin     ori: high-copy-number ColE1/pMB1/pBR322/pUC origin of replication
   6852..6906    +  CDS            lacI (fragment): lac repressor; lacI; The lac repressor binds to the lac operator to inhibit transcription in E. coli. This inhibition can be relieved by adding lactose or isopropyl-β-D-thiogalactopyranoside (IPTG).
   6908..7042    -  polyA_signal   SV40 poly(A) signal: SV40 polyadenylation signal
   7062..7197    -  rep_origin     SV40 ori: SV40 origin of replication
   7221..7243    -  promoter       SV40 promoter (fragment): SV40 enhancer and early promoter
   7250..7289    +  CDS            lacI (fragment): lac repressor; lacI; The lac repressor binds to the lac operator to inhibit transcription in E. coli. This inhibition can be relieved by adding lactose or isopropyl-β-D-thiogalactopyranoside (IPTG).
   7302..7323    +  protein_bind   CAP binding site: CAP binding activates transcription in the presence of cAMP. E. coli catabolite activator protein
   7338..7368    +  promoter       lac promoter: promoter for the E. coli lac operon
   7376..7392    +  protein_bind   lac operator: The lac repressor binds to the lac operator to inhibit transcription in E. coli. This inhibition can be relieved by adding lactose or isopropyl-β-D-thiogalactopyranoside (IPTG). lac repressor encoded by lacI
