[The description below was written by a language model from this plasmid's Addgene catalogue record and pLannotate feature annotations shown in this document.]
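Description:
CL20_mEGFP_FOidr_195 is a mammalian expression plasmid built on the CL20 backbone, which the feature table shows to be an HIV-1-derived, self-inactivating lentiviral transfer vector, although the catalogue lists it simply as mammalian expression. It is propagated in E. coli through a high-copy ColE1/pUC-type origin with ampicillin selection from the β-lactamase gene. The recorded growth strain is a recombination-deficient type often chosen to keep repeated LTR sequences stable. The lentiviral framework comprises a CMV enhancer fused to a truncated 5' LTR (allowing Tat-independent genomic RNA production), the Ψ packaging signal with a partial gag region, the cPPT/CTS, the Rev response element, and a ΔU3 3' LTR followed by a rabbit β-globin polyadenylation signal. Short hits to vif, rev, nef and lacI appear to be residual fragments rather than functional genes. An SV40 origin and SV40 poly(A) signal also lie in the plasmid backbone.

The payload is an internal CMV enhancer/promoter driving monomeric EGFP fused to the N terminus of FOidr_195, an unmutated intrinsically disordered region taken from the human oncogenic fusion protein TMPRSS2_ERG; the depositor comment indicates residues 1 to 166 of that fusion. Consistent with this, the annotation detects an ERG-matching coding fragment downstream of mEGFP, with the remaining stretch between the two left unannotated. No mammalian selection marker is annotated, so expressing cells would be identified by green fluorescence. The construct is intended for expressing the fluorescently tagged IDR in mammalian cells, and the associated work concerns protein condensate formation and its links to RNA biology, so imaging the fusion's localisation or condensate behaviour is the likely use. The viral elements would in principle permit delivery by either transfection or packaged lentivirus.
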