Addgene plasmid #244747: CL20_mEGFP_FOidr_195
Purpose: Express mEGFP-tagged intrinsically disordered protein (IDR), FOidr_195, derived from human fusion protein TMPRSS2_ERG
Depositing lab: Richard Kriwacki. Depositing organization: St. Jude Children's Research Hospital. Publication: Proteome-wide computational analyses reveal links between protein condensate formation and RNA biology. Maiti S, Tripathi S, Baggett DW, Phillips AH, Park CG, Wang J, Wahiduzzaman, Freyaldenhoven WT, Kinger S, Pioso BJ, Bollinger JC, Somjee R, Lang B, Babu MM, Kriwacki RW. Sci Adv. 2025 Dec 5;11(49):eady1420. doi: 10.1126/sciadv.ady1420. Epub 2025 Dec 3. PubMed 41337585.
Backbone
  Vector backbone: CL20
  Vector type: Mammalian Expression
Growth in bacteria
  Bacterial resistance: Ampicillin, 100 μg/mL
  Growth temperature: 37°C
  Growth strain: NEB Stable
  Copy number: High Copy
Gene/Insert
  Gene/Insert name: FOidr_195
  Species: H. sapiens (human)
  Mutation: Unmutated
  Tag / fusion protein: monomeric EGFP (N terminal on insert)
  Cloning method: Restriction Enzyme; 5′ cloning site Unknown (unknown if destroyed)
Terms and licenses: Academic/Nonprofit Terms; Industry Terms: Not Available to Industry
Depositor comments: TMPRSS2_ERG_1_166
How to cite: CL20_mEGFP_FOidr_195 was a gift from Richard Kriwacki (Addgene plasmid # 244747 ; http://n2t.net/addgene:244747 ; RRID:Addgene_244747)
